Addgene plasmid #52127: pcdna3 EE Jip1b
Purpose: a mammalian scaffold protein that mediates the activation of a MAP kinase signaling pathway.
Depositing lab: Roger Davis. Depositing organization: University of Massachusetts, Worcester. Publication: A mammalian scaffold complex that selectively mediates MAP kinase activation. Whitmarsh AJ, Cavanagh J, Tournier C, Yasuda J, Davis RJ. Science. 1998 Sep 11;281(5383):1671-4. 10.1126/science.281.5383.1671 PubMed 9733513.
Backbone
  Vector backbone: pcDNA3
  Backbone manufacturer: invitrogen
  Backbone size w/o insert (bp): 5446
  Vector type: Mammalian Expression
Growth in bacteria
  Bacterial resistance: Ampicillin, 100 μg/mL
  Growth temperature: 37°C
  Growth strain: DH5alpha
  Copy number: High Copy
Gene/Insert
  Gene/Insert name: JNK interacting protein-1b (JIP-1b) (alt name: JIP-1)
  Species: M. musculus (mouse)
  Insert size (bp): 2152
  GenBank ID: AF054611.1
  Entrez Gene: Mapk8ip1 (a.k.a. IB1, JIP-1, Jip1, Prkm8ip, Skip, mjip-2a)
  Tag / fusion protein: EE (N terminal on backbone)
  Cloning method: Restriction Enzyme; 5′ cloning site EcoRI (not destroyed); 3′ cloning site Not1 (not destroyed)
  Sequencing primers: 5′ T7; 3′ Sp6
Terms and licenses: Academic/Nonprofit Terms; Industry Terms: Not Available to Industry
Depositor comments: There are a few mismatches between the depositor's reference sequence and Addgene's quality control sequence. The changes are upstream of the JIP1 ORF and should not affect its function.
How to cite: pcdna3 EE Jip1b was a gift from Roger Davis (Addgene plasmid # 52127 ; http://n2t.net/addgene:52127 ; RRID:Addgene_52127)
