[The description below was written by a language model from this plasmid's Addgene catalogue record.]
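Description:
pcdna3 EE Jip1b is a mammalian expression plasmid built on the Invitrogen pcDNA3 backbone (5446 bp without insert) and carrying the mouse cDNA for JNK interacting protein-1b (JIP-1b, gene Mapk8ip1, also known as IB1). The roughly 2.15 kb insert was cloned between EcoRI and NotI sites, both of which are retained, so the fragment can be excised or moved to another vector. An EE (Glu-Glu) epitope tag encoded on the backbone is fused to the N terminus of JIP-1b, allowing the protein to be detected or immunoprecipitated with anti-EE antibodies independently of endogenous JIP-1. The plasmid is maintained in E. coli as a high-copy construct under ampicillin selection.

No feature table is supplied, so the regulatory elements are not itemised in the record. Standard pcDNA3 drives the insert from the CMV immediate-early promoter with a bovine growth hormone polyadenylation signal, and it carries an SV40-driven neomycin resistance cassette for G418 selection of stable mammalian lines. The T7 and SP6 sites that flank the polylinker are the ones listed here for sequencing. JIP-1 is a scaffold protein that assembles components of a MAP kinase signalling module and thereby mediates selective activation of the pathway. The construct is therefore suited to transient or stable overexpression in mammalian cells, for example for co-immunoprecipitation of kinase partners or for assays of pathway activation. The depositor notes a few mismatches between the reference sequence and the repository's quality-control sequence. These lie upstream of the JIP1 open reading frame and are not expected to affect function.
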