>Addgene plasmid #52127 | pcdna3 EE Jip1b | depositor partial sequence | sequence record 81283 | T7 and Sp6
GACTGGGTACGAGCTCGATCCTAGTACGGCCGCCAGTGTGCTGGAATTCATGGAGTACATGCCCATGGAG
ATGGCGGAGCGAGAGAGCGGCCTGGGCGGGGGCGCCGCGTCCCCACCGGCCGCTTCCCCATTCCTGGGAC
TGCACATCGCGTCGCCTCCCAATTTCAGGCTCACCCATGACATCAGCCTGGAGGAGTTTGAGGATGAAGA
CCTTTCGGAGATCACTGACGAGTGTGGCATCAGCCTGCAGTGCAAAGACACCCTGTCTCTCCGGCCCCCG
CGCGCCGGGCTGCTGTCTGCGGGTAGCAGCGGCAGCGCGGGGAGCCGGCTGCAGGCGGAGATGCTGCAGA
TGGACCTGATCGACGCGGCAGGTGACACTCCGGGCGCCGAGGACGACGAGGAGGAGGAGGACGACGAGCT
CGCTGCCCAACGACCAGGAGTGGGGCCTCCCAAAGCGGAGTCCAACCAGGATCCGGCGCCTCGCAGCCAG
GGCCAGGGCCCGGGCACAGGCAGCGGAGACACCTACCGACCCAAGAGGCCTACCACGCTCAACCTTTTCC
CGCAGGTGCCGCGGTCTCAGGACACGCTGAATAATAACTCTTTAGGCAAAAAGCACAGTTGGCAGGACCG
TGTGTCTCGATCATCCTCCCCTCTGAAGACAGGAGAACAGACGCCTCCACATGAACACATCTGCCTGAGT
GATGAGCTGCCACCCCAGGGCAGTCCTGTTCCCACCCAGGACCGCGGCACTTCCACCGACAGCCCTTGTC
GCCGAAGTGCAGCCACCCAGATGGCACCTCCAAGCGGTCCCCCTGCCACTGCGCCTGGTGGCCGGGGCCA
CTCCCATCGAGACCGAATCCACTACCAGGCAGATGTGCGGCTCGAGGCGACTGAGGAGATCTACCTGACC
CCAGTGCAGAGGCCCCCAGACCCTGCAGAACCCACCTCCACCTTCATGCCACCCACGGAGAGCCGGATGT
CAGTTAGCTCGGATCCAGACCCTGCCGCTTACTCTGTAACTGCGGGGCGGCCACACCCCTCCATCAGTGA
AGAGGATGAGGGCTTCGACTGCCTGTCATCCCCAGAGCGAGCTGAGCCACCAGGTGGAGGGTGGCGGGGA
AGCCTCGGGGAGCCACCACCGCCTCCACGGGCCTCACTGAGCTCGGACACCAGCGCACTGTCCTACGACT
CGGTCAAGTACACACTGGTGGTGGATGAACATGCCCAGCTTGAGTTGGTGAGCCTGCGGCCGTGCTTTGG
AGATTACAGTGACGAAAGCGACTCTGCCACTGTCTATGACAACTGTGCCTCTGCCTCCTCGCCCTACGAG
TCAGCCATTGGTGAGGAGTATGAGGAGGCCCCTCAGCCCCGGCCTCCCACCTGCCTCTCAGAGGACTCCA
CCCCGGATGAGCCTGATGTCCACTTCTCTAAGAAGTTTCTGAATGTCTTCATGAGTGGCCGCTCTCGTTC
CTCCAGTGCTGAGTCCTTTGGGCTGTTCTCCTGCGTCATCAATGGGGAGGAGCATGAGCAAACCCATCGG
GCTATATTCAGGTTTGTGCCTCGGCATGAAGATGAACTTGAGCTGGAAGTGGATGACCCCCTGCTGGTGG
AGCTGCAGGCAGAAGACTATTGGTATGAGGCCTATAACATGCGCACCGGAGCCCGCGGGGTCTTCCCTGC
CTACTATGCCATTGAGGTCACCAAGGAGCCTGAGCACATGGCAGCCCTTGCCAAAAACAGCGACTGGATT
GACCAGTTCCGGGTGAAGTTCCTGGGGTCTGTCCAGGTTCCTTATCACAAGGGCAATGATGTCCTCTGTG
CTGCTATGCAAAAGATCGCCACCACCCGCCGGCTCACCGTGCACTTTAACCCGCCCTCCAGCTGTGTCCT
TGAGATCAGTGTCAGGGGTGTCAAGATAGGCGTCAAAGCTGATGATGCTCTGGAGGCCAAGGGAAATAAA
TGTAGCCACTTCTTCCAGCTAAAGAACATCTCTTTCTGTGGATACCATCCAAAGAATAACAAGTACTTTG
GGTTTATCACTAAGCACCCTGCTGACCACCGGTTTGCCTGCCATGTCTTTGTGTCTGAAGATTCCACCAA
AGCCCTGGCGGAGTCTGTGGGGCGTGCATTTCAGCAGTTCTACAAGCAGTTTGTGGAGTATACCTGTCCT
ACAGAAGATATCTACTTGGAGTAGGCGGCCGCTCGAGCATGCATTGGCATC
