>Addgene plasmid #52127 | pcdna3 EE Jip1b | addgene partial sequence | sequence record 82973 | CMV-F 5'-CGCAAATGGGCGGTAGGCGTG-3'
GAGCTCTCTGGCTAACTAGAGAACCCACTGCTTACTGGCTTATCGAAATTAATACGACTCACTATAGGGA
GACCCAAGCTTGGTACCGAGCTCGGATCCACTAGTAACGGCCGCCAGTGTGCTGGAATTCATGGAGTACA
TGCCCATGGAGATGGCGGAGCGAGAGAGCGGCCTGGGCGGGGGCGCCGCGTCCCCACCGGCCGCTTCCCC
ATTCCTGGGACTGCACATCGCGTCGCCTCCCAATTTCAGGCTCACCCATGACATCAGCCTGGAGGAGTTT
GAGGATGAAGACCTTTCGGAGATCACTGACGAGTGTGGCATCAGCCTGCAGTGCAAAGACACCCTGTCTC
TCCGGCCCCCGCGCGCCGGGCTGCTGTCTGCGGGTAGCAGCGGCAGCGCGGGGAGCCGGCTGCAGGCGGA
GATGCTGCAGATGGACCTGATCGACGCGGCAGGTGACACTCCGGGCGCCGAGGACGACGAGGAGGAGGAG
GACGACGAGCTCGCTGCCCAACGACCAGGAGTGGGGCCTCCCAAAGCGGAGTCCAACCAGGATCCGGCGC
CTCGCAGCCAGGGCCAGGGCCCGGGCACAGGCAGCGGAGACACCTACCGACCCAAGAGGCCTACCACGCT
CAACCTTTTCCCGCAGGTGCCGCGGTCTCAGGACACGCTGAATAATAACTCTTTAGGCAAAAAGCACAGT
TGGCAGGACCGTGTGTCTCGATCATCCTCCCCTCTGAAGACAGGAGAACAGACGCCTCCACATGAACACA
TCTGCCTGAGTGATGAGCTGCCACCCCAGGGCAGTCCTGTTCCCACCCAGGACCGCGGCACTTCCACCGA
CAGCCCTTGTC
