>Addgene plasmid #52127 | pcdna3 EE Jip1b | addgene partial sequence | sequence record 82974 | BGH-rev 5'-TAGAAGGCACAGTCGAGG-3'
TATAGAATAGGGCCCTCTAGATGCATGCTCGAGCGGCCGCCTACTCCAAGTAGATATCTTCTGTAGGACA
GGTATACTCCACAAACTGCTTGTAGAACTGCTGAAATGCACGCCCCACAGACTCCGCCAGGGCTTTGGTG
GAATCTTCAGACACAAAGACATGGCAGGCAAACCGGTGGTCAGCAGGGTGCTTAGTGATAAACCCAAAGT
ACTTGTTATTCTTTGGATGGTATCCACAGAAAGAGATGTTCTTTAGCTGGAAGAAGTGGCTACATTTATT
TCCCTTGGCCTCCAGAGCATCATCAGCTTTGACGCCTATCTTGACACCCCTGACACTGATCTCAAGGACA
CAGCTGGAGGGCGGGTTAAAGTGCACGGTGAGCCGGCGGGTGGTGGCGATCTTTTGCATAGCAGCACAGA
GGACATCATTGCCCTTGTGATAAGGAACCTGGACAGACCCCAGGAACTTCACCCGGAACTGGTCAATCCA
GTCGCTGTTTTTGGCAAGGGCTGCCATGTGCTCAGGCTCCTTGGTGACCTCAATGGCATAGTAGGCAGGG
AAGACCCCGCGGGCTCCGGTGCGCATGTTATAGGCCTCATACCAATAGTCTTCTGCCTGCAGCTCCACCA
GCAGGGGGTCATCCACTTCCAGCTCAAGTTCATCTTCATGCCGAGGCACAAACCTGAATATAGCCCGATG
GGTTTGCTCATGCTCCTCCCCATTGATGACGCAGGAGAACAGCCCAAAGGACTCAGCACTGGAGGAACGA
GAGCGGCCACTCATGAAGACATTCAGAAACTTCTTAGAGAAGTGGACATCAGGCTCATCCGGGGTGGAGT
